Addgene plasmid #74346: pISH-Emx2
Purpose: Use to synthesize riboprobes for in situ hybridization (ISH) probe for Emx2. Not for gene expression.
Depositing lab: Peter Mombaerts. Depositing organization: Max Planck Research Unit for Neurogenetics. Publication: Expression of homeobox genes in the mouse olfactory epithelium. Parrilla M, Chang I, Degl'Innocenti A, Omura M. J Comp Neurol. 2016 Oct 1;524(14):2713-39. doi: 10.1002/cne.24051. Epub 2016 Jun 19. PubMed 27243442.
Backbone
  Vector backbone: pGEM-T easy
  Backbone manufacturer: Promega
  Backbone size w/o insert (bp): 3015
Growth in bacteria
  Bacterial resistance: Ampicillin, 100 μg/mL
  Growth temperature: 37°C
  Growth strain: DH5alpha
  Copy number: High Copy
Gene/Insert
  Gene/Insert name: empty spiracles homeobox 2 (alt name: Emx2)
  Species: M. musculus (mouse)
  Insert size (bp): 668
  GenBank ID: NM_010132.2
  Entrez Gene: Emx2 (a.k.a. Pdo)
  Cloning method: Unknown
  Sequencing primers: 5′ SP6; 3′ T7
Terms and licenses: Academic/Nonprofit Terms; Industry Terms: Not Available to Industry
Depositor comments: SpeI digestion and T7 RNA polymerase for antisense probe
How to cite: pISH-Emx2 was a gift from Peter Mombaerts (Addgene plasmid # 74346 ; http://n2t.net/addgene:74346 ; RRID:Addgene_74346)
