[The description below was written by a language model from this plasmid's Addgene catalogue record and pLannotate feature annotations shown in this document.]
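Description:
pISH-Emx2 is a riboprobe template plasmid built on the pGEM-T Easy cloning vector, carrying a 668 bp fragment of the mouse empty spiracles homeobox 2 (Emx2) cDNA. It is intended solely as a template for in vitro transcription of labelled RNA probes for in situ hybridization and is explicitly not an expression construct. There is no eukaryotic promoter or other mammalian regulatory element in the feature table. The assembled sequence is 3,685 nt, consistent with the stated backbone plus insert. The plasmid is maintained in E. coli at high copy through a ColE1/pUC-type origin and is selected with ampicillin via the β-lactamase gene and its own promoter. An f1 phage origin is also present, which in principle allows single-stranded DNA rescue.

The Emx2 fragment sits in the multiple cloning site within the lacZα region, which is annotated only as fragments because the insert interrupts it. The upstream lac promoter, lac operator and CAP binding site are the remnants of the vector's blue/white screening system. Opposing bacteriophage T7 and SP6 promoters flank the insert, so either strand can be transcribed after linearising the plasmid on the far side. According to the depositor, cutting with SpeI and transcribing with T7 RNA polymerase gives the antisense probe that detects Emx2 mRNA. Transcription from SP6 would therefore give the sense strand, although the record does not specify an enzyme for that.

The insert itself was not annotated by the automated tool. The short CEN4, hornet peptide, lacI and bom fragment hits are most likely spurious matches rather than functional parts. The plasmid was deposited in connection with a study of homeobox gene expression in the mouse olfactory epithelium.
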