Features (pLannotate 1.2.2; 14 found; start..end, strand, type, name):
    462..479     +  misc_feature   CEN4 (fragment): S. cerevisiae CEN4 centromere
    736..798     -  CDS            VESPI_VESMG (fragment): Experimental evidence at protein level: Swiss-Prot protein existence level 1. Shows contractile activity on isolated ileum smooth muscle. From Vespa magnifica (Hornet).
    810..828     -  promoter       SP6 promoter: promoter for bacteriophage SP6 RNA polymerase
    870..886     -  protein_bind   lac operator: The lac repressor binds to the lac operator to inhibit transcription in E. coli. This inhibition can be relieved by adding lactose or isopropyl-β-D-thiogalactopyranoside (IPTG). lac repressor encoded by lacI
    894..924     -  promoter       lac promoter: promoter for the E. coli lac operon
    939..960     -  protein_bind   CAP binding site: CAP binding activates transcription in the presence of cAMP. E. coli catabolite activator protein
    973..1065    -  CDS            lacI (fragment): lac repressor; lacI; The lac repressor binds to the lac operator to inhibit transcription in E. coli. This inhibition can be relieved by adding lactose or isopropyl-β-D-thiogalactopyranoside (IPTG).
   1248..1836    -  rep_origin     ori: high-copy-number ColE1/pMB1/pBR322/pUC origin of replication
   2007..2867    -  CDS            AmpR: β-lactamase; bla; confers resistance to ampicillin, carbenicillin, and related antibiotics
   2868..2972    -  promoter       AmpR promoter: bla
   2999..3049    +  misc_feature   bom (fragment): basis of mobility region from pBR322
   3077..3505    -  rep_origin     f1 ori (sequence partly withheld): f1 bacteriophage origin of replication; arrow indicates direction of (+) strand synthesis
   3509..3666    -  CDS            lacZα (fragment): LacZα fragment of β-galactosidase; lacZ fragment
   3669..2       +  promoter       T7 promoter (across the origin): promoter for bacteriophage T7 RNA polymerase
>Addgene plasmid #74346 | pISH-Emx2 | addgene full sequence | sequence record 146397 | Addgene assembled sequence
GGGCGAATTGGGCCCGACGTCGCATGCTCCCGGCCGCCATGGCGGCCGCGGGAATTCGATTCCACCATCA
CCCCATTAAATACAGTCCTTCCTTCCACTTTTGCAATAGACAGACTTAAAAGTTCTGAATGGCCATTATG
ATGAGTGGCTGGATGCAGTCAATCTCTCCAACCACTAAAAGGAAAAGTTGACTTGGTGATTTAAAGTATC
AGAATGTTAGGAAAGGAAATATCCAAGAAATAGAATTAATTTGGGTCTTTTATCGTGGGTTGTTTTTACC
CCTAGCATGAGTCCTGATTCTTCTCAGGGGCACCCTCCCCCGCCCTCCATCCCAGTCCTGCTCCCTCATT
TCTCTGTCAGAGGACCACTATCTCCGAGCCTACTTCGTTTAGCTTTCACAATCACTTTGACAATAGAAGG
TATCAAAAAAGTGTTTTTACAGACTGAACATTTCTCAGAAAAAAAATAAAAAATAAAAATACACAGAACC
TGTCTTTAAAAGAGGAATAAAATTACAATTCAGTTTTTAGACACCATTCGCCCGACAACTGCTACATGCA
ATTCAAGTTTTGAAACAGGTGTAGGATGGGGCTAGACATGGAATTTTGTATGTTATTTCTAATTAAAGAT
GAGGGGGAAACACTGTGAAGTGCAAAATTAAAAGTCCTGTGCCTTTTTTTTTCCAAAAAAAAAAATCATT
ATCATTTCTAAATGGACTTCGATAAGCGGAATCACTAGTGAATTCGCGGCCGCCTGCAGGTCGACCATAT
GGGAGAGCTCCCAACGCGTTGGATGCATAGCTTGAGTATTCTATAGTGTCACCTAAATAGCTTGGCGTAA
TCATGGTCATAGCTGTTTCCTGTGTGAAATTGTTATCCGCTCACAATTCCACACAACATACGAGCCGGAA
GCATAAAGTGTAAAGCCTGGGGTGCCTAATGAGTGAGCTAACTCACATTAATTGCGTTGCGCTCACTGCC
CGCTTTCCAGTCGGGAAACCTGTCGTGCCAGCTGCATTAATGAATCGGCCAACGCGCGGGGAGAGGCGGT
TTGCGTATTGGGCGCTCTTCCGCTTCCTCGCTCACTGACTCGCTGCGCTCGGTCGTTCGGCTGCGGCGAG
CGGTATCAGCTCACTCAAAGGCGGTAATACGGTTATCCACAGAATCAGGGGATAACGCAGGAAAGAACAT
GTGAGCAAAAGGCCAGCAAAAGGCCAGGAACCGTAAAAAGGCCGCGTTGCTGGCGTTTTTCCATAGGCTC
CGCCCCCCTGACGAGCATCACAAAAATCGACGCTCAAGTCAGAGGTGGCGAAACCCGACAGGACTATAAA
GATACCAGGCGTTTCCCCCTGGAAGCTCCCTCGTGCGCTCTCCTGTTCCGACCCTGCCGCTTACCGGATA
CCTGTCCGCCTTTCTCCCTTCGGGAAGCGTGGCGCTTTCTCATAGCTCACGCTGTAGGTATCTCAGTTCG
GTGTAGGTCGTTCGCTCCAAGCTGGGCTGTGTGCACGAACCCCCCGTTCAGCCCGACCGCTGCGCCTTAT
CCGGTAACTATCGTCTTGAGTCCAACCCGGTAAGACACGACTTATCGCCACTGGCAGCAGCCACTGGTAA
CAGGATTAGCAGAGCGAGGTATGTAGGCGGTGCTACAGAGTTCTTGAAGTGGTGGCCTAACTACGGCTAC
ACTAGAAGAACAGTATTTGGTATCTGCGCTCTGCTGAAGCCAGTTACCTTCGGAAAAAGAGTTGGTAGCT
CTTGATCCGGCAAACAAACCACCGCTGGTAGCGGTGGTTTTTTTGTTTGCAAGCAGCAGATTACGCGCAG
AAAAAAAGGATCTCAAGAAGATCCTTTGATCTTTTCTACGGGGTCTGACGCTCAGTGGAACGAAAACTCA
CGTTAAGGGATTTTGGTCATGAGATTATCAAAAAGGATCTTCACCTAGATCCTTTTAAATTAAAAATGAA
GTTTTAAATCAATCTAAAGTATATATGAGTAAACTTGGTCTGACAGTTACCAATGCTTAATCAGTGAGGC
ACCTATCTCAGCGATCTGTCTATTTCGTTCATCCATAGTTGCCTGACTCCCCGTCGTGTAGATAACTACG
ATACGGGAGGGCTTACCATCTGGCCCCAGTGCTGCAATGATACCGCGAGACCCACGCTCACCGGCTCCAG
ATTTATCAGCAATAAACCAGCCAGCCGGAAGGGCCGAGCGCAGAAGTGGTCCTGCAACTTTATCCGCCTC
CATCCAGTCTATTAATTGTTGCCGGGAAGCTAGAGTAAGTAGTTCGCCAGTTAATAGTTTGCGCAACGTT
GTTGCCATTGCTACAGGCATCGTGGTGTCACGCTCGTCGTTTGGTATGGCTTCATTCAGCTCCGGTTCCC
AACGATCAAGGCGAGTTACATGATCCCCCATGTTGTGCAAAAAAGCGGTTAGCTCCTTCGGTCCTCCGAT
CGTTGTCAGAAGTAAGTTGGCCGCAGTGTTATCACTCATGGTTATGGCAGCACTGCATAATTCTCTTACT
GTCATGCCATCCGTAAGATGCTTTTCTGTGACTGGTGAGTACTCAACCAAGTCATTCTGAGAATAGTGTA
TGCGGCGACCGAGTTGCTCTTGCCCGGCGTCAATACGGGATAATACCGCGCCACATAGCAGAACTTTAAA
AGTGCTCATCATTGGAAAACGTTCTTCGGGGCGAAAACTCTCAAGGATCTTACCGCTGTTGAGATCCAGT
TCGATGTAACCCACTCGTGCACCCAACTGATCTTCAGCATCTTTTACTTTCACCAGCGTTTCTGGGTGAG
CAAAAACAGGAAGGCAAAATGCCGCAAAAAAGGGAATAAGGGCGACACGGAAATGTTGAATACTCATACT
CTTCCTTTTTCAATATTATTGAAGCATTTATCAGGGTTATTGTCTCATGAGCGGATACATATTTGAATGT
ATTTAGAAAAATAAACAAATAGGGGTTCCGCGCACATTTCCCCGAAAAGTGCCACCTGATGCGGTGTGAA
ATACCGCACAGATGCGTAAGGAGAAAATACCGCATCAGGAAATTGTAAGCGTTAATATTTTGTTAAAATT
CGCGTTAAATTTTTGTTAAATCAGCTCATTTTTTAACCAATAGGCCGAAATCGGCAAAATCCCTTATAAA
TCAAAAGAATAGACCGAGATAGGGT
[37 nt withheld, positions 3176-3212]
AAAGAACGTGGACTCCAACGTCAAAGG
[49 nt withheld, positions 3240-3288]
T
[91 nt withheld, positions 3290-3380]
G
[124 nt withheld, positions 3382-3505]
CCATTCGCCATTCAGGCTGCGCAACTGTTGGGAAGGGCGATCGGTGCGGGCCTCTTCGCTATTACGCCAG
CTGGCGAAAGGGGGATGTGCTGCAAGGCGATTAAGTTGGGTAACGCCAGGGTTTTCCCAGTCACGACGTT
GTAAAACGACGGCCAGTGAATTGTAATACGACTCACTATA
