>Addgene plasmid #74346 | pISH-Emx2 | depositor partial sequence | sequence record 140222 | insert
CCGCTTATCGAAGTCCATTTAGAAATGATAATGATTTTTTTTTTTGGAAAAAAAAAGGCACAGGACTTTT
AATTTTGCACTTCACAGTGTTTCCCCCTCATCTTTAATTAGAAATAACATACAAAATTCCATGTCTAGCC
CCATCCTACACCTGTTTCAAAACTTGAATTGCATGTAGCAGTTGTCGGGCGAATGGTGTCTAAAAACTGA
ATTGTAATTTTATTCCTCTTTTAAAGACAGGTTCTGTGTATTTTTATTTTTTATTTTTTTTCTGAGAAAT
GTTCAGTCTGTAAAAACACTTTTTTGATACCTTCTATTGTCAAAGTGATTGTGAAAGCTAAACGAAGTAG
GCTCGGAGATAGTGGTCCTCTGACAGAGAAATGAGGGAGCAGGACTGGGATGGAGGGCGGGGGAGGGTGC
CCCTGAGAAGAATCAGGACTCATGCTAGGGGTAAAAACAACCCACGATAAAAGACCCAAATTAATTCTAT
TTCTTGGATATTTCCTTTCCTAACATTCTGATACTTTAAATCACCAAGTCAACTTTTCCTTTTAGTGGTT
GGAGAGATTGACTGCATCCAGCCACTCATCATAATGGCCATTCAGAACTTTTAAGTCTGTCTATTGCAAA
AGTGGAAGGAAGGACTGTATTTAATGGGGTGATGGTGG
