>Addgene plasmid #74346 | pISH-Emx2 | addgene partial sequence | sequence record 141926 | T7 5'-TAATACGACTCACTATAGGG-3'
TTCCACCATCACCCCATTAAATACAGTCCTTCCTTCCACTTTTGCAATAGACAGACTTAAAAGTTCTGAA
TGGCCATTATGATGAGTGGCTGGATGCAGTCAATCTCTCCAACCACTAAAAGGAAAAGTTGACTTGGTGA
TTTAAAGTATCAGAATGTTAGGAAAGGAAATATCCAAGAAATAGAATTAATTTGGGTCTTTTATCGTGGG
TTGTTTTTACCCCTAGCATGAGTCCTGATTCTTCTCAGGGGCACCCTCCCCCGCCCTCCATCCCAGTCCT
GCTCCCTCATTTCTCTGTCAGAGGACCACTATCTCCGAGCCTACTTCGTTTAGCTTTCACAATCACTTTG
ACAATAGAAGGTATCAAAAAAGTGTTTTTACAGACTGAACATTTCTCAGAAAAAAAATAAAAAATAAAAA
TACACAGAACCTGTCTTTAAAAGAGGAATAAAATTACAATTCAGTTTTTAGACACCATTCGCCCGACAAC
TGCTACATGCAATTCAAGTTTTGAAACAGGTGTAGGATGGGGCTAGACATGGAATTTTGTATGTTATTTC
TAATTAAAGATGAGGGGGAAACACTGTGAAGTGCAAAATTAAAAGTCCTGTGCCTTTTTTTTTCCAAAAA
AAAAAATCATTATCATTTCTAAATGGACTTCGATAAGCGGAATCACTAGTGAATTCGCGGCCGCCTGCAG
GTCGACCATATGGGAGAGCTCCCAACGCGTTGGATGCATAGCTTGAGTATTCCTATAGTGTCACCTAAAA
TAGCT
