>Addgene plasmid #74346 | pISH-Emx2 | addgene partial sequence | sequence record 141927 | SP6 5'-ATTTAGGTGACACTATAG-3'
GGGAGCTCTCCCATATGGTCGACCTGCAGGCGGCCGCGAATTCACTAGTGATTCCGCTTATCGAAGTCCA
TTTAGAAATGATAATGATTTTTTTTTTTGGAAAAAAAAAGGCACAGGACTTTTAATTTTGCACTTCACAG
TGTTTCCCCCTCATCTTTAATTAGAAATAACATACAAAATTCCATGTCTAGCCCCATCCTACACCTGTTT
CAAAACTTGAATTGCATGTAGCAGTTGTCGGGCGAATGGTGTCTAAAAACTGAATTGTAATTTTATTCCT
CTTTTAAAGACAGGTTCTGTGTATTTTTATTTTTTATTTTTTTTCTGAGAAATGTTCAGTCTGTAAAAAC
ACTTTTTTGATACCTTCTATTGTCAAAGTGATTGTGAAAGCTAAACGAAGTAGGCTCGGAGATAGTGGTC
CTCTGACAGAGAAATGAGGGAGCAGGACTGGGATGGAGGGCGGGGGAGGGTGCCCCTGAGAAGAATCAGG
ACTCATGCTAGGGGTAAAAACAACCCACGATAAAAGACCCAAATTAATTCTATTTCTTGGATATTTCCTT
TCCTAACATTCTGATACTTTAAATCACCAAGTCAACTTTTCCTTTTAGTGGTTGGAGAGATTGACTGCAT
CCAGCCACTCATCATAATGGCCATTCAGAACTTTTAAGTCTGTCTATTGCAAAAGTGGAAGGAAGGACTG
TATTTAATGGGGTGATGGTGGAATCGAATTCCCGCGGCCGCCATGGCGGCCGGGAGCATGCGACGTCGGG
CCCAATTCGCCCTATAGTGAGTCGTATTACAATTCACTGGCCGTCGTTTTACAACGTCGTGACTGGGAAA
ACCCTGGCGTTACCCAACTTAATCGCCTTGCAGCACATCCCCCTTTCGCCAGCTGGCGTAATAGCGAAGA
GGCCCGCACCGATCGCCCTTCCCA
